Addgene plasmid #211332: pLX304-HsTtyh1-TwinStrep-His
Purpose: Mammalian overexpression vector for C-terminally TwinStrep and His tagged human Ttyh1 (W417R)
Depositing lab: Luke Chao. Depositing organization: Massachusetts General Hospital. Publication: Prominin 1 and Tweety Homology 1 both induce extracellular vesicle formation. Bell TA, Luce BE, Hakim P, Ananda VY, Dardari H, Nguyen TH, Monshizadeh A, Chao LH. Elife. 2024 Aug 13;13:e100061. doi: 10.7554/eLife.100061. PubMed 39168849.
Backbone
  Vector backbone: pLX304
  Backbone manufacturer: David Root
  Backbone size w/o insert (bp): 7651
  Total vector size (bp): 9202
  Vector type: Mammalian Expression, Lentiviral
Growth in bacteria
  Bacterial resistance: Ampicillin, 100 μg/mL
  Growth temperature: 30°C
  Growth strain: NEB Stable
  Growth instructions: 30C/37C for plates, 30C for liquid growth
  Copy number: High Copy
Gene/Insert
  Gene/Insert name: Tweety homology protein 1 (alt name: Ttyh1)
  Species: H. sapiens (human)
  Insert size (bp): 1551
  Mutation: W417R
  Promoter: CMV
  Tag / fusion protein: TwinStrep, 10xHis (C terminal on insert)
  Cloning method: Unknown
  Sequencing primers: 5′ CMV-F; 3′ WPRE-R
Resource information
  A portion of this plasmid was derived from a plasmid made by: David Root (Addgene # 25890)
Terms and licenses: Academic/Nonprofit Terms; Industry Terms: Not Available to Industry
Depositor comments: Please visit https://doi.org/10.1101/2023.11.08.566258 for bioRxiv preprint.
How to cite: pLX304-HsTtyh1-TwinStrep-His was a gift from Luke Chao (Addgene plasmid # 211332 ; http://n2t.net/addgene:211332 ; RRID:Addgene_211332)
