[The description below was written by a language model from this plasmid's Addgene catalogue record and pLannotate feature annotations shown in this document.]
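Description:
pLX304-HsTtyh1-TwinStrep-His is a 9.2 kb third-generation-style, self-inactivating lentiviral expression plasmid built on the pLX304 backbone, designed to overexpress human Tweety homology protein 1 (Ttyh1) in mammalian cells. It is propagated in E. coli through a high-copy ColE1/pUC-type origin with ampicillin selection from the bla gene. The backbone also carries an f1 origin, an SV40 origin and poly(A) signal, and remnants of lac and T7/T3 promoter elements.

The viral portion begins with an RSV promoter fused to a truncated HIV-1 5' LTR, which drives Tat-independent production of the genomic RNA in packaging cells. This is followed by the Ψ packaging signal with a partial gag sequence, the Rev response element for nuclear export, and a cPPT/CTS that aids nuclear import of the provirus. Inside the transfer cassette, a human PGK promoter drives blasticidin S deaminase, allowing selection of transduced or stably transfected cells. A downstream CMV enhancer/promoter drives the Ttyh1 open reading frame, which is entered through an attB1 Gateway recombination scar.

The catalogue entry lists a 1551 bp insert carrying the W417R substitution, with C-terminal TwinStrep and 10xHis tags for affinity purification and detection. The automated annotation marks only the Ttyh1 coding fragment and does not label the tags, which presumably lie in the unannotated stretch before the WPRE. The WPRE enhances transcript stability and expression, and the ΔU3 3' LTR renders the integrated provirus transcriptionally self-inactivating. The associated work concerns extracellular vesicle formation induced by Prominin 1 and Ttyh1, consistent with using this construct for expression and tag-based isolation of the protein.
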