Features (pLannotate 1.2.2; 29 found; start..end, strand, type, name):
     66..369     +  enhancer       CMV enhancer: human cytomegalovirus immediate early enhancer
    370..573     +  promoter       CMV promoter: human cytomegalovirus (CMV) immediate early promoter
    596..620     +  protein_bind   attB1: mutant version of attB; recombination site for the Gateway® BP reaction BP Clonase™
    621..1886    +  CDS            TTYH1 (fragment): TTYH1_HUMAN - Experimental evidence at protein level: Swiss-Prot protein existence level 1. Isoform 3 may be a Ca(2+)-independent and swelling-activated chloride channel, possibly involved in regulation of cell volume. From Homo sapiens (Human).
   2210..2798    +  misc_feature   WPRE: woodchuck hepatitis virus posttranscriptional regulatory element
   2849..2868    +  misc_feature   cPPT/CTS (fragment): central polypurine tract and central termination sequence of HIV-1
   2870..3103    +  LTR            3' LTR (ΔU3): self-inactivating 3' long terminal repeat (LTR) from HIV-1
   3181..3302    +  polyA_signal   SV40 poly(A) signal: SV40 polyadenylation signal
   3342..3477    +  rep_origin     SV40 ori: SV40 origin of replication
   3498..3516    -  promoter       T7 promoter: promoter for bacteriophage T7 RNA polymerase
   3524..3679    +  CDS            lacZα (fragment): LacZα fragment of β-galactosidase; lacZ fragment
   3684..4112    +  rep_origin     f1 ori (sequence partly withheld): f1 bacteriophage origin of replication; arrow indicates direction of (+) strand synthesis
   4165..4269    +  promoter       AmpR promoter: bla
   4270..5130    +  CDS            AmpR: β-lactamase; bla; confers resistance to ampicillin, carbenicillin, and related antibiotics
   5301..5889    +  rep_origin     ori: high-copy-number ColE1/pMB1/pBR322/pUC origin of replication
   6072..6164    +  CDS            lacI (fragment): lac repressor; lacI; The lac repressor binds to the lac operator to inhibit transcription in E. coli. This inhibition can be relieved by adding lactose or isopropyl-β-D-thiogalactopyranoside (IPTG).
   6177..6198    +  protein_bind   CAP binding site: CAP binding activates transcription in the presence of cAMP. E. coli catabolite activator protein
   6213..6243    +  promoter       lac promoter: promoter for the E. coli lac operon
   6251..6267    +  protein_bind   lac operator: The lac repressor binds to the lac operator to inhibit transcription in E. coli. This inhibition can be relieved by adding lactose or isopropyl-β-D-thiogalactopyranoside (IPTG). lac repressor encoded by lacI
   6312..6330    +  promoter       T3 promoter: promoter for bacteriophage T3 RNA polymerase
   6358..6584    +  promoter       RSV promoter: Rous sarcoma virus enhancer/promoter
   6585..6765    +  LTR            5' LTR (truncated): truncated 5' long terminal repeat (LTR) from HIV-1
   6812..6937    +  misc_feature   HIV-1 Ψ: packaging signal of human immunodeficiency virus type 1
   6921..7284    +  CDS            HIV-1 gag (fragment): gag protein from human immunodeficiency virus 1; gag
   7430..7663    +  misc_feature   RRE: The Rev response element (RRE) of HIV-1 allows for Rev-dependent mRNA export from the nucleus to the cytoplasm.
   8040..8066    +  CDS            Rev (fragment): human immunodeficiency virus 1 (HIV-1) Rev protein; rev; enhances nuclear export of unspliced and incompletely spliced viral mRNAs
   8067..8567    +  promoter       hPGK promoter: human phosphoglycerate kinase 1 promoter
   8579..8974    +  CDS            BSD: blasticidin S deaminase; Aspergillus terreus BSD; confers resistance to blasticidin
   9034..9151    +  misc_feature   cPPT/CTS: central polypurine tract and central termination sequence of HIV-1
>Addgene plasmid #211332 | pLX304-HsTtyh1-TwinStrep-His | addgene full sequence | sequence record 417740 | Addgene NGS Result
GCCCGGGGTTATTAATAGTAATCAATTACGGGGTCATTAGTTCATAGCCCATATATGGAGTTCCGCGTTA
CATAACTTACGGTAAATGGCCCGCCTGGCTGACCGCCCAACGACCCCCGCCCATTGACGTCAATAATGAC
GTATGTTCCCATAGTAACGCCAATAGGGACTTTCCATTGACGTCAATGGGTGGAGTATTTACGGTAAACT
GCCCACTTGGCAGTACATCAAGTGTATCATATGCCAAGTACGCCCCCTATTGACGTCAATGACGGTAAAT
GGCCCGCCTGGCATTATGCCCAGTACATGACCTTATGGGACTTTCCTACTTGGCAGTACATCTACGTATT
AGTCATCGCTATTACCATGGTGATGCGGTTTTGGCAGTACATCAATGGGCGTGGATAGCGGTTTGACTCA
CGGGGATTTCCAAGTCTCCACCCCATTGACGTCAATGGGAGTTTGTTTTGGCACCAAAATCAACGGGACT
TTCCAAAATGTCGTAACAACTCCGCCCCATTGACGCAAATGGGCGGTAGGCGTGTACGGTGGGAGGTCTA
TATAAGCAGAGCTCTCTGGCTAACTGTCGGGATCAACAAGTTTGTACAAAAAAGCAGGCTATGGGGGCGC
CCCCGGGCTACCGGCCCTCAGCTTGGGTGCATCTCCTCCACCAGCTGCCCCGCGCCGACTTCCAGCTCCG
CCCGGTGCCCAGCGTTTTCGCGCCCCAAGAGCAGGAATACCAGCAGGCCTTGTTGCTGGTGGCGGCCTTG
GCGGGCCTGGGCTTGGGCCTGAGCCTCATTTTCATCGCTGTCTACCTCATCCGCTTCTGCTGCTGCCGGC
CCCCCGAGCCCCCCGGGTCCAAGATCCCCTCGCCCGGGGGAGGCTGCGTCACCTGGAGCTGCATTGTCGC
CCTTCTCGCCGGCTGCACTGGCATTGGCATCGGTTTCTATGGCAACAGTGAGACCAGTGATGGGGTGTCC
CAGCTCAGCTCTGCGCTGCTGCACGCCAACCACACACTCAGCACCATTGACCACCTGGTGTTGGAGACGG
TGGAGAGGCTGGGCGAGGCGGTGAGGACAGAGCTGACCACCCTGGAGGAGGTGCTCGAGCCGCGCACGGA
GCTGGTGGCTGCCGCCCGAGGGGCTCGACGGCAGGCGGAGGCTGCGGCCCAGCAGCTGCAGGGGCTGGCC
TTCTGGCAGGGAGTGCCCCTGAGCCCCCTGCAGGTGGCTGAAAATGTGTCCTTTGTGGAGGAGTACAGGT
GGCTGGCCTACGTCCTCCTGCTGCTCCTGGAGCTGCTGGTCTGCCTCTTCACCCTCCTGGGCCTGGCGAA
GCAGAGCAAGTGGCTGGTGATCGTGATGACAGTCATGAGTCTCCTGGTTCTCGTCCTGAGCTGGGGCTCC
ATGGGCCTGGAGGCAGCCACGGCCGTGGGCCTCAGTGACTTCTGCTCCAATCCAGACCCTTATGTTCTGA
ACCTGACCCAGGAGGAGACAGGGCTCAGCTCAGACATCCTGAGCTATTATCTCCTCTGCAACCGGGCCGT
CTCCAACCCCTTCCAACAGAGGCTGACTCTGTCCCAGCGAGCTCTGGCCAACATCCACTCCCAGCTGCTG
GGCCTGGAGCGAGAAGCTGTGCCTCAGTTCCCTTCAGCGCAGAAGCCTCTGCTGTCCTTGGAGGAGACTC
TGAATGTGACAGAAGGAAATTTCCACCAGTTGGTGGCACTGCTACACTGCCGCAGCCTGCACAAGGACTA
TGGTGCAGCCCTGCGGGGCCTGTGCGAAGACGCCCTGGAAGGCCTGCTCTTCCTGCTACTCTTCTCCCTG
CTGTCTGCAGGAGCGCTGGCCACTGCCCTCTGCAGCCTGCCCCGAGCCCGGGCCCTCTTCCCACCCAGGA
ATCCAAGCGCTTTGTGCAGTGGCAGTCGTCTATCTGAGCCCCTCCTCCCGGCTGGACTGGAGCCTGGCTC
CCCTCTTCGTTCCTTCCCTGGCTGCCGGAGGAGACCCCACGAGAATTTGTACTTTCAAGGCGGTGGAGGA
GGGAGTGCCTGGTCTCATCCACAGTTTGAAAAGGGAGGAGGATCCGGAGGTGGTAGTGGCGGATCTGCAT
GGTCCCACCCTCAGTTTGAGAAGGGCGGCGGAGGTTCTCATCACCACCACCATCATCATCACCACCACTA
ATAATGAGCTAGCGCTAACCGGTGGCGCGTTAAGTCGACAATCAACCTCTGGATTACAAAATTTGTGAAA
GATTGACTGGTATTCTTAACTATGTTGCTCCTTTTACGCTATGTGGATACGCTGCTTTAATGCCTTTGTA
TCATGCTATTGCTTCCCGTATGGCTTTCATTTTCTCCTCCTTGTATAAATCCTGGTTGCTGTCTCTTTAT
GAGGAGTTGTGGCCCGTTGTCAGGCAACGTGGCGTGGTGTGCACTGTGTTTGCTGACGCAACCCCCACTG
GTTGGGGCATTGCCACCACCTGTCAGCTCCTTTCCGGGACTTTCGCTTTCCCCCTCCCTATTGCCACGGC
GGAACTCATCGCCGCCTGCCTTGCCCGCTGCTGGACAGGGGCTCGGCTGTTGGGCACTGACAATTCCGTG
GTGTTGTCGGGGAAATCATCGTCCTTTCCTTGGCTGCTCGCCTGTGTTGCCACCTGGATTCTGCGCGGGA
CGTCCTTCTGCTACGTCCCTTCGGCCCTCAATCCAGCGGACCTTCCTTCCCGCGGCCTGCTGCCGGCTCT
GCGGCCTCTTCCGCGTCTTCGCCTTCGCCCTCAGACGAGTCGGATCTCCCTTTGGGCCGCCTCCCCGCGT
CGACTTTAAGACCAATGACTTACAAGGCAGCTGTAGATCTTAGCCACTTTTTAAAAGAAAAGGGGGGACT
GGAAGGGCTAATTCACTCCCAACGAAGACAAGATCTGCTTTTTGCTTGTACTGGGTCTCTCTGGTTAGAC
CAGATCTGAGCCTGGGAGCTCTCTGGCTAACTAGGGAACCCACTGCTTAAGCCTCAATAAAGCTTGCCTT
GAGTGCTTCAAGTAGTGTGTGCCCGTCTGTTGTGTGACTCTGGTAACTAGAGATCCCTCAGACCCTTTTA
GTCAGTGTGGAAAATCTCTAGCAGTACGTATAGTAGTTCATGTCATCTTATTATTCAGTATTTATAACTT
GCAAAGAAATGAATATCAGAGAGTGAGAGGAACTTGTTTATTGCAGCTTATAATGGTTACAAATAAAGCA
ATAGCATCACAAATTTCACAAATAAAGCATTTTTTTCACTGCATTCTAGTTGTGGTTTGTCCAAACTCAT
CAATGTATCTTATCATGTCTGGCTCTAGCTATCCCGCCCCTAACTCCGCCCATCCCGCCCCTAACTCCGC
CCAGTTCCGCCCATTCTCCGCCCCATGGCTGACTAATTTTTTTTATTTATGCAGAGGCCGAGGCCGCCTC
GGCCTCTGAGCTATTCCAGAAGTAGTGAGGAGGCTTTTTTGGAGGCCTAGGGACGTACCCAATTCGCCCT
ATAGTGAGTCGTATTACGCGCGCTCACTGGCCGTCGTTTTACAACGTCGTGACTGGGAAAACCCTGGCGT
TACCCAACTTAATCGCCTTGCAGCACATCCCCCTTTCGCCAGCTGGCGTAATAGCGAAGAGGCCCGCACC
GATCGCCCTTCCCAACAGTTGCGCAGCCTGAATGGCGAATGGG
[124 nt withheld, positions 3684-3807]
C
[91 nt withheld, positions 3809-3899]
A
[49 nt withheld, positions 3901-3949]
CCTTTGACGTTGGAGTCCACGTTCTTT
[37 nt withheld, positions 3977-4013]
ACCCTATCTCGGTCTATTCTTTTGATTTATAAGGGATTTTGCCGATTTCGGCCTATTGGTTAAAAAATGA
GCTGATTTAACAAAAATTTAACGCGAATTTTAACAAAATATTAACGCTTACAATTTAGGTGGCACTTTTC
GGGGAAATGTGCGCGGAACCCCTATTTGTTTATTTTTCTAAATACATTCAAATATGTATCCGCTCATGAG
ACAATAACCCTGATAAATGCTTCAATAATATTGAAAAAGGAAGAGTATGAGTATTCAACATTTCCGTGTC
GCCCTTATTCCCTTTTTTGCGGCATTTTGCCTTCCTGTTTTTGCTCACCCAGAAACGCTGGTGAAAGTAA
AAGATGCTGAAGATCAGTTGGGTGCACGAGTGGGTTACATCGAACTGGATCTCAACAGCGGTAAGATCCT
TGAGAGTTTTCGCCCCGAAGAACGTTTTCCAATGATGAGCACTTTTAAAGTTCTGCTATGTGGCGCGGTA
TTATCCCGTATTGACGCCGGGCAAGAGCAACTCGGTCGCCGCATACACTATTCTCAGAATGACTTGGTTG
AGTACTCACCAGTCACAGAAAAGCATCTTACGGATGGCATGACAGTAAGAGAATTATGCAGTGCTGCCAT
AACCATGAGTGATAACACTGCGGCCAACTTACTTCTGACAACGATCGGAGGACCGAAGGAGCTAACCGCT
TTTTTGCACAACATGGGGGATCATGTAACTCGCCTTGATCGTTGGGAACCGGAGCTGAATGAAGCCATAC
CAAACGACGAGCGTGACACCACGATGCCTGTAGCAATGGCAACAACGTTGCGCAAACTATTAACTGGCGA
ACTACTTACTCTAGCTTCCCGGCAACAATTAATAGACTGGATGGAGGCGGATAAAGTTGCAGGACCACTT
CTGCGCTCGGCCCTTCCGGCTGGCTGGTTTATTGCTGATAAATCTGGAGCCGGTGAGCGTGGGTCTCGCG
GTATCATTGCAGCACTGGGGCCAGATGGTAAGCCCTCCCGTATCGTAGTTATCTACACGACGGGGAGTCA
GGCAACTATGGATGAACGAAATAGACAGATCGCTGAGATAGGTGCCTCACTGATTAAGCATTGGTAACTG
TCAGACCAAGTTTACTCATATATACTTTAGATTGATTTAAAACTTCATTTTTAATTTAAAAGGATCTAGG
TGAAGATCCTTTTTGATAATCTCATGACCAAAATCCCTTAACGTGAGTTTTCGTTCCACTGAGCGTCAGA
CCCCGTAGAAAAGATCAAAGGATCTTCTTGAGATCCTTTTTTTCTGCGCGTAATCTGCTGCTTGCAAACA
AAAAAACCACCGCTACCAGCGGTGGTTTGTTTGCCGGATCAAGAGCTACCAACTCTTTTTCCGAAGGTAA
CTGGCTTCAGCAGAGCGCAGATACCAAATACTGTTCTTCTAGTGTAGCCGTAGTTAGGCCACCACTTCAA
GAACTCTGTAGCACCGCCTACATACCTCGCTCTGCTAATCCTGTTACCAGTGGCTGCTGCCAGTGGCGAT
AAGTCGTGTCTTACCGGGTTGGACTCAAGACGATAGTTACCGGATAAGGCGCAGCGGTCGGGCTGAACGG
GGGGTTCGTGCACACAGCCCAGCTTGGAGCGAACGACCTACACCGAACTGAGATACCTACAGCGTGAGCT
ATGAGAAAGCGCCACGCTTCCCGAAGGGAGAAAGGCGGACAGGTATCCGGTAAGCGGCAGGGTCGGAACA
GGAGAGCGCACGAGGGAGCTTCCAGGGGGAAACGCCTGGTATCTTTATAGTCCTGTCGGGTTTCGCCACC
TCTGACTTGAGCGTCGATTTTTGTGATGCTCGTCAGGGGGGCGGAGCCTATGGAAAAACGCCAGCAACGC
GGCCTTTTTACGGTTCCTGGCCTTTTGCTGGCCTTTTGCTCACATGTTCTTTCCTGCGTTATCCCCTGAT
TCTGTGGATAACCGTATTACCGCCTTTGAGTGAGCTGATACCGCTCGCCGCAGCCGAACGACCGAGCGCA
GCGAGTCAGTGAGCGAGGAAGCGGAAGAGCGCCCAATACGCAAACCGCCTCTCCCCGCGCGTTGGCCGAT
TCATTAATGCAGCTGGCACGACAGGTTTCCCGACTGGAAAGCGGGCAGTGAGCGCAACGCAATTAATGTG
AGTTAGCTCACTCATTAGGCACCCCAGGCTTTACACTTTATGCTTCCGGCTCGTATGTTGTGTGGAATTG
TGAGCGGATAACAATTTCACACAGGAAACAGCTATGACCATGATTACGCCAAGCGCGCAATTAACCCTCA
CTAAAGGGAACAAAAGCTGGAGCTGCAAGCTTAATGTAGTCTTATGCAATACTCTTGTAGTCTTGCAACA
TGGTAACGATGAGTTAGCAACATGCCTTACAAGGAGAGAAAAAGCACCGTGCATGCCGATTGGTGGAAGT
AAGGTGGTACGATCGTGCCTTATTAGGAAGGCAACAGACGGGTCTGACATGGATTGGACGAACCACTGAA
TTGCCGCATTGCAGAGATATTGTATTTAAGTGCCTAGCTCGATACATAAACGGGTCTCTCTGGTTAGACC
AGATCTGAGCCTGGGAGCTCTCTGGCTAACTAGGGAACCCACTGCTTAAGCCTCAATAAAGCTTGCCTTG
AGTGCTTCAAGTAGTGTGTGCCCGTCTGTTGTGTGACTCTGGTAACTAGAGATCCCTCAGACCCTTTTAG
TCAGTGTGGAAAATCTCTAGCAGTGGCGCCCGAACAGGGACTTGAAAGCGAAAGGGAAACCAGAGGAGCT
CTCTCGACGCAGGACTCGGCTTGCTGAAGCGCGCACGGCAAGAGGCGAGGGGCGGCGACTGGTGAGTACG
CCAAAAATTTTGACTAGCGGAGGCTAGAAGGAGAGAGATGGGTGCGAGAGCGTCAGTATTAAGCGGGGGA
GAATTAGATCGCGATGGGAAAAAATTCGGTTAAGGCCAGGGGGAAAGAAAAAATATAAATTAAAACATAT
AGTATGGGCAAGCAGGGAGCTAGAACGATTCGCAGTTAATCCTGGCCTGTTAGAAACATCAGAAGGCTGT
AGACAAATACTGGGACAGCTACAACCATCCCTTCAGACAGGATCAGAAGAACTTAGATCATTATATAATA
CAGTAGCAACCCTCTATTGTGTGCATCAAAGGATAGAGATAAAAGACACCAAGGAAGCTTTAGACAAGAT
AGAGGAAGAGCAAAACAAAAGTAAGACCACCGCACAGCAAGCGGCCGCTGATCTTCAGACCTGGAGGAGG
AGATATGAGGGACAATTGGAGAAGTGAATTATATAAATATAAAGTAGTAAAAATTGAACCATTAGGAGTA
GCACCCACCAAGGCAAAGAGAAGAGTGGTGCAGAGAGAAAAAAGAGCAGTGGGAATAGGAGCTTTGTTCC
TTGGGTTCTTGGGAGCAGCAGGAAGCACTATGGGCGCAGCGTCAATGACGCTGACGGTACAGGCCAGACA
ATTATTGTCTGGTATAGTGCAGCAGCAGAACAATTTGCTGAGGGCTATTGAGGCGCAACAGCATCTGTTG
CAACTCACAGTCTGGGGCATCAAGCAGCTCCAGGCAAGAATCCTGGCTGTGGAAAGATACCTAAAGGATC
AACAGCTCCTGGGGATTTGGGGTTGCTCTGGAAAACTCATTTGCACCACTGCTGTGCCTTGGAATGCTAG
TTGGAGTAATAAATCTCTGGAACAGATTTGGAATCACACGACCTGGATGGAGTGGGACAGAGAAATTAAC
AATTACACAAGCTTAATACACTCCTTAATTGAAGAATCGCAAAACCAGCAAGAAAAGAATGAACAAGAAT
TATTGGAATTAGATAAATGGGCAAGTTTGTGGAATTGGTTTAACATAACAAATTGGCTGTGGTATATAAA
ATTATTCATAATGATAGTAGGAGGCTTGGTAGGTTTAAGAATAGTTTTTGCTGTACTTTCTATAGTGAAT
AGAGTTAGGCAGGGATATTCACCATTATCGTTTCAGACCCACCTCCCAACCCCGAGGGGACCCTTGCGCC
TTTTCCAAGGCAGCCCTGGGTTTGCGCAGGGACGCGGCTGCTCTGGGCGTGGTTCCGGGAAACGCAGCGG
CGCCGACCCTGGGTCTCGCACATTCTTCACGTCCGTTCGCAGCGTCACCCGGATCTTCGCCGCTACCCTT
GTGGGCCCCCCGGCGACGCTTCCTGCTCCGCCCCTAAGTCGGGAAGGTTCCTTGCGGTTCGCGGCGTGCC
GGACGTGACAAACGGAAGCCGCACGTCTCACTAGTACCCTCGCAGACGGACAGCGCCAGGGAGCAATGGC
AGCGCGCCGACCGCGATGGGCTGTGGCCAATAGCGGCTGCTCAGCAGGGCGCGCCGAGAGCAGCGGCCGG
GAAGGGGCGGTGCGGGAGGCGGGGTGTGGGGCGGTAGTGTGGGCCCTGTTCCTGCCCGCGCGGTGTTCCG
CATTCTGCAAGCCTCCGGAGCGCACGTCGGCAGTCGGCTCCCTCGTTGACCGAATCACCGACCTCTCTCC
CCAGGGGGTACCACCATGGCCAAGCCTTTGTCTCAAGAAGAATCCACCCTCATTGAAAGAGCAACGGCTA
CAATCAACAGCATCCCCATCTCTGAAGACTACAGCGTCGCCAGCGCAGCTCTCTCTAGCGACGGCCGCAT
CTTCACTGGTGTCAATGTATATCATTTTACTGGGGGACCTTGTGCAGAACTCGTGGTGCTGGGCACTGCT
GCTGCTGCGGCAGCTGGCAACCTGACTTGTATCGTCGCGATCGGAAATGAGAACAGGGGCATCTTGAGCC
CCTGCGGACGGTGCCGACAGGTGCTTCTCGATCTGCATCCTGGGATCAAAGCCATAGTGAAGGACAGTGA
TGGACAGCCGACGGCAGTTGGGATTCGTGAATTGCTGCCCTCTGGTTATGTGTGGGAGGGCCTGCAGCTG
CAGTAGTAAGAATTCTAGATCTTGAGACAAATGGCAGTATTCATCCACAATTTTAAAAGAAAAGGGGGGA
TTGGGGGGTACAGTGCAGGGGAAAGAATAGTAGACATAATAGCAACAGACATACAAACTAAAGAATTACA
AAAACAAATTACAAAAATTCAAAATTTTCGGGTTTATTACAGGGACAGCAGAGATCCACTTTGGCGCCGG
CTCGAGGGG
